>Addgene plasmid #240225 | pENTR_hhN-HA | addgene full sequence | sequence record 477850 | Addgene NGS Result
CTTTCCTGCGTTATCCCCTGATTCTGTGGATAACCGTATTACCGCCTTTGAGTGAGCTGATACCGCTCGC
CGCAGCCGAACGACCGAGCGCAGCGAGTCAGTGAGCGAGGAAGCGGAAGAGCGCCCAATACGCAAACCGC
CTCTCCCCGCGCGTTGGCCGATTCATTAATGCAGCTGGCACGACAGGTTTCCCGACTGGAAAGCGGGCAG
TGAGCGCAACGCAATTAATACGCGTACCGCTAGCCAGGAAGAGTTTGTAGAAACGCAAAAAGGCCATCCG
TCAGGATGGCCTTCTGCTTAGTTTGATGCCTGGCAGTTTATGGCGGGCGTCCTGCCCGCCACCCTCCGGG
CCGTTGCTTCACAACGTTCAAATCCGCTCCCGGCGGATTTGTCCTACTCAGGAGAGCGTTCACCGACAAA
CAACAGATAAAACGAAAGGCCCAGTCTTCCGACTGAGCCTTTCGTTTTATTTGATGCCTGGCAGTTCCCT
ACTCTCGCGTTAACGCTAGCATGGATGTTTTCCCAGTCACGACGTTGTAAAACGACGGCCAGTCTTAAGC
TCGGGCCCCAAATAATGATTTTATTTTGACTGATAGTGACCTGTTCGTTGCAACAAATTGATGAGCAATG
CTTTTTTATAATGCCAACTTTGTACAAAAAAGCAGGCTCCGCGGCCGCCCCCTTCACCATGGATAACCAC
AGCTCAGTGCCTTGGGCCAGTGCCGCCAGTGTCACCTGTCTCTCCCTGGATGCCAAATGCCACAGTTCCA
GTTCCAGTTCCAGCTCCAAATCCGCAGCGAGCTCCATCTCCGCAATCCCGCAAGAAGAAACGCAAACGAT
GCGCCACATTGCGCATACGCAGCGTTGCCTCAGCAGGCTGACCTCTCTGGTGGCCCTGCTGCTGATCGTC
TTGCCGATGGTCTTTAGCCCGGCTCACAGCTGCGGTCCTGGCCGAGGATTGGGTCGTCATAGGGCGCGCA
ACCTGTATCCGCTGGTCCTCAAGCAGACAATTCCCAATCTATCCGAGTACACGAACAGCGCCTCCGGACC
TCTGGAGGGTGTGATCCGTCGGGACTCGCCCAAATTCAAGGACCTCGTGCCCAACTACAACAGGGACATC
CTTTTCCGCGACGAGGAAGGCACCGGAGCGGATCGCTTGATGAGCAAGCGCTGCAAGGAGAAGCTAAACG
TGCTGGCCTACTCGGTGATGAACGAATGGCCCGGCATCCGGCTGCTGGTCACCGAGAGCTGGGACGAGGA
CTACCATCACGGCCAGGAGTCGCTCCACTACGAGGGCCGAGCGGTGACCATTGCCACCTCCGATCGCGAC
CAGTCCAAATACGGCATGCTCGCTCGCCTGGCCGTCGAGGCTGGATTCGATTGGGTCTCCTACGTCAGCA
GGCGCCACATCTACTGCTCCGTCAAGTCAGATTCGTCGATCAGTTCCCACGTGCACGGCGGTGATGGTGG
CTCGGGTGGAGGAAGTTACCCATACGATGTTCCAGATTACGCTGGAGGCTCCGGTACTAGCCGTGACCAC
ATGGTCCTTCATGAGTATGTAAATGCTGCTGGGATTACATAATAGAAGGGTGGGCGCGCCGACCCAGCTT
TCTTGTACAAAGTTGGCATTATAAGAAAGCATTGCTTATCAATTTGTTGCAACGAACAGGTCACTATCAG
TCAAAATAAAATCATTATTTGCCATCCAGCTGATATCCCCTATAGTGAGTCGTATTACATGGTCATAGCT
GTTTCCTGGCAGCTCTGGCCCGTGTCTCAAAATCTCTGATGTTACATTGCACAAGATAAAAATATATCAT
CATGAACAATAAAACTGTCTGCTTACATAAACAGTAATACAAGGGGTGTTATGAGCCATATTCAACGGGA
AACGTCGAGGCCGCGATTAAATTCCAACATGGATGCTGATTTATATGGGTATAAATGGGCTCGCGATAAT
GTCGGGCAATCAGGTGCGACAATCTATCGCTTGTATGGGAAGCCCGATGCGCCAGAGTTGTTTCTGAAAC
ATGGCAAAGGTAGCGTTGCCAATGATGTTACAGATGAGATGGTCAGACTAAACTGGCTGACGGAATTTAT
GCCTCTTCCGACCATCAAGCATTTTATCCGTACTCCTGATGATGCATGGTTACTCACCACTGCGATCCCC
GGAAAAACAGCATTCCAGGTATTAGAAGAATATCCTGATTCAGGTGAAAATATTGTTGATGCGCTGGCAG
TGTTCCTGCGCCGGTTGCATTCGATTCCTGTTTGTAATTGTCCTTTTAACAGCGATCGCGTATTTCGTCT
CGCTCAGGCGCAATCACGAATGAATAACGGTTTGGTTGATGCGAGTGATTTTGATGACGAGCGTAATGGC
TGGCCTGTTGAACAAGTCTGGAAAGAAATGCATAAACTTTTGCCATTCTCACCGGATTCAGTCGTCACTC
ATGGTGATTTCTCACTTGATAACCTTATTTTTGACGAGGGGAAATTAATAGGTTGTATTGATGTTGGACG
AGTCGGAATCGCAGACCGATACCAGGATCTTGCCATCCTATGGAACTGCCTCGGTGAGTTTTCTCCTTCA
TTACAGAAACGGCTTTTTCAAAAATATGGTATTGATAATCCTGATATGAATAAATTGCAGTTTCATTTGA
TGCTCGATGAGTTTTTCTAATCAGAATTGGTTAATTGGTTGTAACACTGGCAGAGCATTACGCTGACTTG
ACGGGACGGCGCAAGCTCATGACCAAAATCCCTTAACGTGAGTTACGCGTCGTTCCACTGAGCGTCAGAC
CCCGTAGAAAAGATCAAAGGATCTTCTTGAGATCCTTTTTTTCTGCGCGTAATCTGCTGCTTGCAAACAA
AAAAACCACCGCTACCAGCGGTGGTTTGTTTGCCGGATCAAGAGCTACCAACTCTTTTTCCGAAGGTAAC
TGGCTTCAGCAGAGCGCAGATACCAAATACTGTTCTTCTAGTGTAGCCGTAGTTAGGCCACCACTTCAAG
AACTCTGTAGCACCGCCTACATACCTCGCTCTGCTAATCCTGTTACCAGTGGCTGCTGCCAGTGGCGATA
AGTCGTGTCTTACCGGGTTGGACTCAAGACGATAGTTACCGGATAAGGCGCAGCGGTCGGGCTGAACGGG
GGGTTCGTGCACACAGCCCAGCTTGGAGCGAACGACCTACACCGAACTGAGATACCTACAGCGTGAGCTA
TGAGAAAGCGCCACGCTTCCCGAAGGGAGAAAGGCGGACAGGTATCCGGTAAGCGGCAGGGTCGGAACAG
GAGAGCGCACGAGGGAGCTTCCAGGGGGAAACGCCTGGTATCTTTATAGTCCTGTCGGGTTTCGCCACCT
CTGACTTGAGCGTCGATTTTTGTGATGCTCGTCAGGGGGGCGGAGCCTATGGAAAAACGCCAGCAACGCG
GCCTTTTTACGGTTCCTGGCCTTTTGCTGGCCTTTTGCTCACATGTT
Features (pLannotate 1.2.2; 12 found; start..end, strand, type, name):
    121..213     +  CDS            lacI (fragment): lac repressor; lacI; The lac repressor binds to the lac operator to inhibit transcription in E. coli. This inhibition can be relieved by adding lactose or isopropyl-β-D-thiogalactopyranoside (IPTG).
    268..295     -  terminator     rrnB T2 terminator: transcription terminator T2 from the E. coli rrnB gene
    427..470     +  terminator     rrnB T1 terminator: Escherichia coli rrnB; transcription terminator T1 from the E. coli rrnB gene
    517..553     -  CDS            lacZα (fragment): LacZα fragment of β-galactosidase; lacZ fragment
    569..668     +  protein_bind   attL1: mutant version of attL; recombination site for the Gateway® LR reaction LR Clonase™
    689..1459    +  CDS            hh (fragment): HH_DROME - Experimental evidence at protein level: Swiss-Prot protein existence level 1. The hedgehog protein C-product, which mediates the autocatalytic activity, has no signaling activity. From Drosophila melanogaster (Fruit fly).
   1487..1513    +  CDS            3xHA (fragment): three tandem HA epitope tags
   1532..1579    +  CDS            GFP11: 11th β-strand of superfolder GFP associates with GFP(1-10), consisting of the first 10 β-strands, to reconstitute fluorescent GFP (Cabantous et al., 2005; Kamiyama et al., 2016)
   1602..1701    -  protein_bind   attL2: mutant version of attL; recombination site for the Gateway® LR reaction LR Clonase™
   1719..1737    -  promoter       T7 promoter: promoter for bacteriophage T7 RNA polymerase
   1871..2680    +  CDS            KanR: aminoglycoside phosphotransferase; aph(3')-Ia; confers resistance to kanamycin in bacteria or G418 (Geneticin®) in eukaryotes
   2827..3415    +  rep_origin     ori: high-copy-number ColE1/pMB1/pBR322/pUC origin of replication
