[The description below was written by a language model from this plasmid's Addgene catalogue record and pLannotate feature annotations shown in this document.]
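Description:
pENTR_hhN-HA is a Gateway entry clone built on the Thermo Fisher pENTR backbone. It is a small (about 3.5 kb) bacterial shuttle plasmid that has no promoter of its own for expression in eukaryotic cells. It is maintained in E. coli through a high-copy ColE1/pUC-type origin and selected with kanamycin via the aph(3')-Ia resistance gene. The rrnB T1 and T2 terminators lie upstream of the cloning region and insulate the insert from read-through transcription. A T7 promoter sits just outside attL2, pointing back toward the insert. The short lacI and lacZα matches in the annotation are backbone remnants rather than functional genes.

The payload lies between the attL1 and attL2 recombination sites. It encodes the N-terminal signalling fragment of Drosophila melanogaster Hedgehog (hhN, amino acids 1–257), inserted by Gibson assembly. This truncation omits the C-terminal autoprocessing domain, so the product corresponds to the secreted ligand portion. The catalogue lists the C-terminal tag as HA-spGFP11. The feature table agrees, showing a single HA-length epitope match followed by GFP11, the eleventh β-strand of superfolder GFP, which can complement GFP(1–10) to restore fluorescence. The reading frame ends in a stop codon, so any C-terminal tag supplied by a destination vector will not be fused to the protein.

An LR Clonase reaction moves the tagged hhN cassette into a destination vector that provides the promoter and host-specific elements. The record does not name a particular destination vector. The associated work maps Drosophila protein secretomes and inter-organ trafficking, which suggests this clone provides a tagged secreted protein for that kind of study.
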