Addgene plasmid #240225: pENTR_hhN-HA
Purpose: Gateway entry clone with N-terminal hedgehog (hhN) tagged with HA (contains stop codon)
Depositing lab: Justin Bosch & Norbert Perrimon. Depositing organization: Harvard Medical School. Publication: Multi-omic mapping of Drosophila protein secretomes reveals tissue-specific origins and inter-organ trafficking. Bosch JA, Beltran PMJ, Cavers C, LaGraff JT, Melanson R, Singh A, Chen W, Hu Y, Tattikota SG, Liu Y, Hashmi Y, Asara JM, Branon T, Ting AY, Carr SA, Perrimon N. bioRxiv [Preprint]. 2025 Jul 11:2025.07.09.659702. doi: 10.1101/2025.07.09.659702. PubMed 40672250.
Backbone
  Vector backbone: pEntr
  Backbone manufacturer: Thermo Fisher
  Vector type: Gateway shuttle vector
Growth in bacteria
  Bacterial resistance: Kanamycin, 50 μg/mL
  Growth temperature: 37°C
  Growth strain: DH5alpha
  Copy number: Unknown
Gene/Insert
  Gene/Insert name: hedgehog N-terminal fragment (alt name: hhN)
  Species: D. melanogaster (fly)
  Mutation: aa 1-257
  Entrez Gene: hh (a.k.a. Dmel_CG4637, CG4637, Dmel\CG4637, Dmhh, HH, Hg, Hh, Mir, Mrt, anon-WO0134654.19, anon-WO0182946.19, bar, bar-3, bar3, hg, l(3)hh, l(3)neo56, l(3)neo57)
  Tag / fusion protein: HA-spGFP11 (C terminal on insert)
  Cloning method: Gibson Cloning
Terms and licenses: Academic/Nonprofit Terms; Industry Terms: Not Available to Industry
Depositor comments: Please visit https://doi.org/10.1101/2025.07.09.659702 for bioRxiv preprint.
How to cite: pENTR_hhN-HA was a gift from Justin Bosch & Norbert Perrimon (Addgene plasmid # 240225 ; http://n2t.net/addgene:240225 ; RRID:Addgene_240225)
